>Addgene plasmid #127536 | INCTbiosyn-pAct-AtINTBxb1 | addgene full sequence | sequence record 250889 | Addgene NGS Result
AAACCGCCTCTCCCCGCGCGTTGGCCGATTCATTAATGCAGCTGGCACGACAGGTTTCCCGACTGGAAAG
CGGGCAGTGAGCGCAACGCAATTAATGTGAGTTAGCTCACTCATTAGGCACCCCAGGCTTTACACTTTAT
GCTTCCGGCTCGTATGTTGTGTGGAATTGTGAGCGGATAACAATTTCACACAGGAAACAGCTATGACCAT
GATTACGCCAAGCTCGAAATTAACCCTCACTAAAGGGAACAAAAGCTGAAAATTTAGAACGAACTTAATT
ATGATCTCAAATACATTGATACATATCTCATCTAGATCTAGGTTATCATTATGTAAGAAAGTTTTGACGA
ATATGGCACGACAAAATGGCTAGACTCGATGTAATTGGTATCTCAACTCAACATTATACTTATACCAAAC
ATTAGTTAGACAAAATTTAAACAACTATTTTTTATGTATGCAAGAGTCAGCATATGTATAATTGATTCAG
AATCGTTTTGACGAGTTCGGATGTAGTAGTAGCCATTATTTAATGTACATACTAATCGTGAATAGTGAAT
ATGATGAAACATTGTATCTTATTGTATAAATATCCATAAACACATCATGAAAGACACTTTCTTTCACGGT
CTGAATTAATTATGATACAATTCTAATAGAAAACGAATTAAATTACGTTGAATTGTATGAAATCTAATTG
AACAAGCCAACCACGACGACGACTAACGTTGCCTGGATTGACTCGGTTTAAGTTAACCACTAAAAAAACG
GAGCTGTCATGTAACACGCGGATCGAGCAGGTCACAGTCATGAAGCCATCAAAGCAAAAGAACTAATCCA
AGGGCTGAGATGATTAATTAGTTTAAAAATTAGTTAACACGAGGGAAAAGGCTGTCTGACAGCCAGGTCA
CGTTATCTTTACCTGTGGTCGAAATGATTCGTGTCTGTCGATTTTAATTATTTTTTTGAAAGGCCGAAAA
TAAAGTTGTAAGAGATAAACCCGCCTATATAAATTCATATATTTTCCTCTCCGCTTTGAATTGTCTCGTT
GTCCTCCTCACTTTCATCAGCCGTTTTGAATCTCCGGCGACTTGACAGAGAAGAACAAGGAAGAAGACTA
AGAGAGAAAGTAAGAGATAATCCAGGAGATTCATTCTCCGTTTTGAATCTTCCTCAATCTCATCTTCTTC
CGCTCTTTCTTTCCAAGGTAATAGGAACTTTCTGGATCTACTTTATTTGCTGGATCTCGATCTTGTTTTC
TCAATTTCCTTGAGATCTGGAATTCGTTTAATTTGGATCTGTGAACCTCCACTAAATCTTTTGGTTTTAC
TAGAATCGATCTAAGTTGACCGATCAGTTAGCTCGATTATAGCTACCAGAATTTGGCTTGACCTTGATGG
AGAGATCCATGTTCATGTTACCTGGGAAATGATTTGTATATGTGAATTGAAATCTGAACTGTTGAAGTTA
GATTGAATCTGAACACTGTCAATGTTAGATTGAATCTGAACACTGTTTAAGGTTAGATGAAGTTTGTGTA
TAGATTCTTCGAAACTTTAGGATTTGTAGTGTCGTACGTTGAACAGAAAGCTATTTCTGATTCAATCAGG
GTTTATTTGACTGTATTGAACTCTTTTTGTGTGTTTGCAGCTCATAAAAACAAGCTTCCTAGG
[1500 nt withheld, positions 1674-3173]
TAGGGTACCGCGGCCGCGAATTTCCCCGATCGTTCAAACATTTGGCAATAAAGTTTCTTAAGATTGAATC
CTGTTGCCGGTCTTGCGATGATTATCATATAATTTCTGTTGAATTACGTTAAGCATGTAATATTTAACAT
GTAATGCATGACGTTATTTATGAGATGGGTTTTTATGATTAGAGTCCCGCAATTATACATTTAATACGCG
ATAGAAAACAAAATATCGCGCGCAAACTTGGATAAATTATCGCGCGCGGTGTCATCTATGAGGACTAGAT
CGCAATTCGCCCTATAGTGAGTCGTATTACAATTCACTGGCCGTCGTTTTACAACGTCGTGACTGGGAAA
ACCCTGGCGTTACCCAACTTAATCGCCTTGCAGCACATCCCCCTTTCGCCAGCTGGCGTAATAGCGAAGA
GGCCCGCACCGATCGCCCTTCCCAACAGTTGCGCAGCCTGAATGGCGAATGGCAAATTGTAAGCGTTAAT
ATTTTGTTAAAATTCGCGTTAAATTTTTGTTAAATCAGCTCATTTTTTAACCAATAGGCCGAAATCGGCA
AAATCCCTTATAAATCAAAAGAATAGACCGAGATAGGGT
[37 nt withheld, positions 3773-3809]
AAAGAACGTGGACTCCAACGTCAAAGG
[49 nt withheld, positions 3837-3885]
T
[91 nt withheld, positions 3887-3977]
G
[124 nt withheld, positions 3979-4102]
CAGGTGGCACTTTTCGGGGAAATGTGCGCGGAACCCCTATTTGTTTATTTTTCTAAATACATTCAAATAT
GTATCCGCTCATGAGACAATAACCCTGATAAATGCTTCAATAATATTGAAAAAGGAAGAGTATGAGTATT
CAACATTTCCGTGTCGCCCTTATTCCCTTTTTTGCGGCATTTTGCCTTCCTGTTTTTGCTCACCCAGAAA
CGCTGGTGAAAGTAAAAGATGCTGAAGATCAGTTGGGTGCACGAGTGGGTTACATCGAACTGGATCTCAA
CAGCGGTAAGATCCTTGAGAGTTTTCGCCCCGAAGAACGTTTTCCAATGATGAGCACTTTTAAAGTTCTG
CTATGTGGCGCGGTATTATCCCGTATTGACGCCGGGCAAGAGCAACTCGGTCGCCGCATACACTATTCTC
AGAATGACTTGGTTGAGTACTCACCAGTCACAGAAAAGCATCTTACGGATGGCATGACAGTAAGAGAATT
ATGCAGTGCTGCCATAACCATGAGTGATAACACTGCGGCCAACTTACTTCTGACAACGATCGGAGGACCG
AAGGAGCTAACCGCTTTTTTGCACAACATGGGGGATCATGTAACTCGCCTTGATCGTTGGGAACCGGAGC
TGAATGAAGCCATACCAAACGACGAGCGTGACACCACGATGCCTGTAGCAATGGCAACAACGTTGCGCAA
ACTATTAACTGGCGAACTACTTACTCTAGCTTCCCGGCAACAATTAATAGACTGGATGGAGGCGGATAAA
GTTGCAGGACCACTTCTGCGCTCGGCCCTTCCGGCTGGCTGGTTTATTGCTGATAAATCTGGAGCCGGTG
AGCGTGGGTCTCGCGGTATCATTGCAGCACTGGGGCCAGATGGTAAGCCCTCCCGTATCGTAGTTATCTA
CACGACGGGGAGTCAGGCAACTATGGATGAACGAAATAGACAGATCGCTGAGATAGGTGCCTCACTGATT
AAGCATTGGTAACTGTCAGACCAAGTTTACTCATATATACTTTAGATTGATTTAAAACTTCATTTTTAAT
TTAAAAGGATCTAGGTGAAGATCCTTTTTGATAATCTCATGACCAAAATCCCTTAACGTGAGTTTTCGTT
CCACTGAGCGTCAGACCCCGTAGAAAAGATCAAAGGATCTTCTTGAGATCCTTTTTTTCTGCGCGTAATC
TGCTGCTTGCAAACAAAAAAACCACCGCTACCAGCGGTGGTTTGTTTGCCGGATCAAGAGCTACCAACTC
TTTTTCCGAAGGTAACTGGCTTCAGCAGAGCGCAGATACCAAATACTGTTCTTCTAGTGTAGCCGTAGTT
AGGCCACCACTTCAAGAACTCTGTAGCACCGCCTACATACCTCGCTCTGCTAATCCTGTTACCAGTGGCT
GCTGCCAGTGGCGATAAGTCGTGTCTTACCGGGTTGGACTCAAGACGATAGTTACCGGATAAGGCGCAGC
GGTCGGGCTGAACGGGGGGTTCGTGCACACAGCCCAGCTTGGAGCGAACGACCTACACCGAACTGAGATA
CCTACAGCGTGAGCTATGAGAAAGCGCCACGCTTCCCGAAGGGAGAAAGGCGGACAGGTATCCGGTAAGC
GGCAGGGTCGGAACAGGAGAGCGCACGAGGGAGCTTCCAGGGGGAAACGCCTGGTATCTTTATAGTCCTG
TCGGGTTTCGCCACCTCTGACTTGAGCGTCGATTTTTGTGATGCTCGTCAGGGGGGCGGAGCCTATGGAA
AAACGCCAGCAACGCGGCCTTTTTACGGTTCCTGGCCTTTTGCTGGCCTTTTGCTCACATGTTCTTTCCT
GCGTTATCCCCTGATTCTGTGGATAACCGTATTACCGCCTTTGAGTGAGCTGATACCGCTCGCCGCAGCC
GAACGACCGAGCGCAGCGAGTCAGTGAGCGAGGAAGCGGAAGAGCGCCCAATACGC
Features (pLannotate 1.2.2; 12 found; start..end, strand, type, name):
     93..114     +  protein_bind   CAP binding site: CAP binding activates transcription in the presence of cAMP. E. coli catabolite activator protein
    129..159     +  promoter       lac promoter: promoter for the E. coli lac operon
    167..183     +  protein_bind   lac operator: The lac repressor binds to the lac operator to inhibit transcription in E. coli. This inhibition can be relieved by adding lactose or isopropyl-β-D-thiogalactopyranoside (IPTG). lac repressor encoded by lacI
    228..246     +  promoter       T3 promoter: promoter for bacteriophage T3 RNA polymerase
   3201..3443    +  terminator     NOS terminator: nopaline synthase terminator and poly(A) signal
   3464..3482    -  promoter       T7 promoter: promoter for bacteriophage T7 RNA polymerase
   3485..3642    +  CDS            lacZα (fragment): LacZα fragment of β-galactosidase; lacZ fragment
   3674..4102    -  rep_origin     f1 ori (sequence partly withheld): f1 bacteriophage origin of replication; arrow indicates direction of (+) strand synthesis
   4129..4233    +  promoter       AmpR promoter: bla
   4234..5094    +  CDS            AmpR: β-lactamase; bla; confers resistance to ampicillin, carbenicillin, and related antibiotics
   5265..5853    +  rep_origin     ori: high-copy-number ColE1/pMB1/pBR322/pUC origin of replication
   6036..80      +  CDS            lacI (fragment) (across the origin): lac repressor; lacI; The lac repressor binds to the lac operator to inhibit transcription in E. coli. This inhibition can be relieved by adding lactose or isopropyl-β-D-thiogalactopyranoside (IPTG).
