[The description below was written by a language model from this plasmid's Addgene catalogue record and pLannotate feature annotations shown in this document.]
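Description:
INCTbiosyn-pAct-AtINTBxb1 is a plant expression plasmid built on the pBluescript II SK(-) cloning vector and carrying the coding sequence for the serine integrase Bxb1, codon optimized for Arabidopsis thaliana. It is propagated in E. coli as a high-copy plasmid through its ColE1/pUC-type origin and selected with ampicillin via the β-lactamase gene. The backbone also retains the usual pBluescript elements: an f1 origin for single-stranded DNA production, the lac promoter/operator region with lacZα and lacI fragments, and T3 and T7 phage promoters flanking the cloning site. No plant selectable marker or T-DNA borders are annotated, so the record suggests direct DNA delivery for expression rather than Agrobacterium-mediated transformation, although it does not state a delivery route.

The payload is an insert of about 3.2 kb that was synthesized as a single unit and placed between the T3 and T7 promoters. According to the depositor, it consists of an Actin 2 promoter, the optimized Bxb1 integrase open reading frame and the nopaline synthase (NOS) terminator, which supplies the polyadenylation signal. The automated feature table detects only the NOS terminator. The promoter and integrase coding region fall in the unannotated stretch upstream of it, so their exact boundaries are not given.

Bxb1 integrase catalyses unidirectional recombination between its attB and attP sites, inverting or excising the intervening DNA depending on site orientation. The plasmid belongs to a set developed for integrase-controlled genetic switches in eukaryotic cells. It serves as the integrase source in plant cells, presumably alongside a separate plasmid carrying the att-flanked target.
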