Addgene plasmid #127536: INCTbiosyn-pAct-AtINTBxb1
Purpose: Plasmid encodes A. thaliana codon optimized Integrase Bxb1.
Depositing lab: Martin Bonamino. Depositing organization: Instituto Nacional de Cancer (INCA). Publication: Genetic switches designed for eukaryotic cells and controlled by serine integrases. Gomide MS, Sales TT, Barros LRC, Limia CG, de Oliveira MA, Florentino LH, Barros LMG, Robledo ML, Jose GPC, Almeida MSM, Lima RN, Rehen SK, Lacorte C, Melo EO, Murad AM, Bonamino MH, Coelho CM, Rech E. Commun Biol. 2020 May 22;3(1):255. doi: 10.1038/s42003-020-0971-8. PubMed 32444777.
Backbone
  Vector backbone: pBluescript II SK(-)
  Vector type: Plant Expression
Growth in bacteria
  Bacterial resistance: Ampicillin, 100 μg/mL
  Growth temperature: 37°C
  Growth strain: DH5alpha
  Copy number: High Copy
Gene/Insert
  Gene/Insert name: Integrase Bxb1 coding sequence codon optimized for A. thaliana expression. (alt name: integrase Bxb1 Expression vector)
  Insert size (bp): 3197
  Cloning method: Unknown
Terms and licenses: Academic/Nonprofit Terms; Industry Terms: Not Available to Industry
Depositor comments: The whole insert (promoter, CDS and terminator) was synthesized and cloned into backbone plasmid. The Actin 2 promoter came from Aragao, F. J. L., et al. Plant Science 168, 1227-1233 (2005) and the NOS terminator sequence from pBI426 plasmid of Datla, R.S., et al. Gene 101, 239-246 (1991). The original Bxb1 coding sequence (before A. thaliana codon optimization) was obtained from Bonnet, J. et al. Science 340, 599-603 (2013) (Genbank KC529324.1).
How to cite: INCTbiosyn-pAct-AtINTBxb1 was a gift from Martin Bonamino (Addgene plasmid # 127536 ; http://n2t.net/addgene:127536 ; RRID:Addgene_127536)
